>Addgene plasmid #118662 | pAC1825_pCR8-dCasRx-RBM38 | addgene full sequence | sequence record 232546 | Addgene NGS Result
AGCGGAAGAGCGCCCAATACGCAAACCGCCTCTCCCCGCGCGTTGGCCGATTCATTAATGCAGCTGGCAC
GACAGGTTTCCCGACTGGAAAGCGGGCAGTGAGCGCAACGCAATTAATACGCGTACCGCTAGCCAGGAAG
AGTTTGTAGAAACGCAAAAAGGCCATCCGTCAGGATGGCCTTCTGCTTAGTTTGATGCCTGGCAGTTTAT
GGCGGGCGTCCTGCCCGCCACCCTCCGGGCCGTTGCTTCACAACGATCAAATCCGCTCCCGGCGGATTTG
TCCTACTCAGGAGAGCGTTCACCGACAAACAACAGATAAAACGAAAGGCCCAGTCTTCCGACTGAGCCTT
TCGTTTTATTTGATGCCTGGCAGTTCCCTACTCTCGCGTTAACGCTAGCATGGATGTTTTCCCAGTCACG
ACGTTGTAAAACGACGGCCAGTCTTAAGCTCGGGCCCCAAATAATGATTTTATTTTGACTGATAGTGACC
TGTTCGTTGCAACAAATTGATGAGCAATGCTTTTTTATAATGCCAACTTTGTACAAAAAAGCAGGCTCCG
AATTCACCGGTGCCGCCACCATGGACTACAAGGATCACGACGGTGACTATAAGGATCATGACATCGACTA
TAAGGACGATGACGATAAGATCGATGGCGGAGGCGGATCTGATCCAAAAAAGAAGAGAAAGGTAGATCCA
AAAAAGAAGAGAAAGGTAGATCCAAAAAAGAAGAGAAAGGTAGGATCTACCGGATCTAGAAACGATGGTG
GTGGTGGAAGCGGGGGTGGGGGCAGCGGTGGAGGGGGAAGCGGGCGCGCCAGCCCCAAGAAGAAGAGAAA
GGTGGAGGCCAGCATCGAAAAAAAAAAGTCCTTCGCCAAGGGCATGGGCGTGAAGTCCACACTCGTGTCC
GGCTCCAAAGTGTACATGACAACCTTCGCCGAAGGCAGCGACGCCAGGCTGGAAAAGATCGTGGAGGGCG
ACAGCATCAGGAGCGTGAATGAGGGCGAGGCCTTCAGCGCTGAAATGGCCGATAAAAACGCCGGCTATAA
GATCGGCAACGCCAAATTCAGCCATCCTAAGGGCTACGCCGTGGTGGCTAACAACCCTCTGTATACAGGA
CCCGTCCAGCAGGATATGCTCGGCCTGAAGGAAACTCTGGAAAAGAGGTACTTCGGCGAGAGCGCTGATG
GCAATGACAATATTTGTATCCAGGTGATCCATAACATCCTGGACATTGAAAAAATCCTCGCCGAATACAT
TACCAACGCCGCCTACGCCGTCAACAATATCTCCGGCCTGGATAAGGACATTATTGGATTCGGCAAGTTC
TCCACAGTGTATACCTACGACGAATTCAAAGACCCCGAGCACCATAGGGCCGCTTTCAACAATAACGATA
AGCTCATCAACGCCATCAAGGCCCAGTATGACGAGTTCGACAACTTCCTCGATAACCCCAGACTCGGCTA
TTTCGGCCAGGCCTTTTTCAGCAAGGAGGGCAGAAATTACATCATCAATTACGGCAACGAATGCTATGAC
ATTCTGGCCCTCCTGAGCGGACTGGCGCACTGGGTGGTCGCTAACAACGAAGAAGAGTCCAGGATCTCCA
GGACCTGGCTCTACAACCTCGATAAGAACCTCGACAACGAATACATCTCCACCCTCAACTACCTCTACGA
CAGGATCACCAATGAGCTGACCAACTCCTTCTCCAAGAACTCCGCCGCCAACGTGAACTATATTGCCGAA
ACTCTGGGAATCAACCCTGCCGAATTCGCCGAACAATATTTCAGATTCAGCATTATGAAAGAGCAGAAAA
ACCTCGGATTCAATATCACCAAGCTCAGGGAAGTGATGCTGGACAGGAAGGATATGTCCGAGATCAGGAA
AAATCATAAGGTGTTCGACTCCATCAGGACCAAGGTCTACACCATGATGGACTTTGTGATTTATAGGTAT
TACATCGAAGAGGATGCCAAGGTGGCTGCCGCCAATAAGTCCCTCCCCGATAATGAGAAGTCCCTGAGCG
AGAAGGATATCTTTGTGATTAACCTGAGGGGCTCCTTCAACGACGACCAGAAGGATGCCCTCTACTACGA
TGAAGCTAATAGAATTTGGAGAAAGCTCGAAAATATCATGCACAACATCAAGGAATTTAGGGGAAACAAG
ACAAGAGAGTATAAGAAGAAGGACGCCCCTAGACTGCCCAGAATCCTGCCCGCTGGCCGTGATGTTTCCG
CCTTCAGCAAACTCATGTATGCCCTGACCATGTTCCTGGATGGCAAGGAGATCAACGACCTCCTGACCAC
CCTGATTAATAAATTCGATAACATCCAGAGCTTCCTGAAGGTGATGCCTCTCATCGGAGTCAACGCTAAG
TTCGTGGAGGAATACGCCTTTTTCAAAGACTCCGCCAAGATCGCCGATGAGCTGAGGCTGATCAAGTCCT
TCGCTAGAATGGGAGAACCTATTGCCGATGCCAGGAGGGCCATGTATATCGACGCCATCCGTATTTTAGG
AACCAACCTGTCCTATGATGAGCTCAAGGCCCTCGCCGACACCTTTTCCCTGGACGAGAACGGAAACAAG
CTCAAGAAAGGCAAGCACGGCATGAGAAATTTCATTATTAATAACGTGATCAGCAATAAAAGGTTCCACT
ACCTGATCAGATACGGTGATCCTGCCCACCTCCATGAGATCGCCAAAAACGAGGCCGTGGTGAAGTTCGT
GCTCGGCAGGATCGCTGACATCCAGAAAAAACAGGGCCAGAACGGCAAGAACCAGATCGACAGGTACTAC
GAAACTTGTATCGGAAAGGATAAGGGCAAGAGCGTGAGCGAAAAGGTGGACGCTCTCACAAAGATCATCA
CCGGAATGAACTACGACCAATTCGACAAGAAAAGGAGCGTCATTGAGGACACCGGCAGGGAAAACGCCGA
GAGGGAGAAGTTTAAAAAGATCATCAGCCTGTACCTCACCGTGATCTACCACATCCTCAAGAATATTGTC
AATATCAACGCCAGGTACGTCATCGGATTCCATTGCGTCGAGCGTGATGCTCAACTGTACAAGGAGAAAG
GCTACGACATCAATCTCAAGAAACTGGAAGAGAAGGGATTCAGCTCCGTCACCAAGCTCTGCGCTGGCAT
TGATGAAACTGCCCCCGATAAGAGAAAGGACGTGGAAAAGGAGATGGCTGAAAGAGCCAAGGAGAGCATT
GACAGCCTCGAGAGCGCCAACCCCAAGCTGTATGCCAATTACATCAAATACAGCGACGAGAAGAAAGCCG
AGGAGTTCACCAGGCAGATTAACAGGGAGAAGGCCAAAACCGCCCTGAACGCCTACCTGAGGAACACCAA
GTGGAATGTGATCATCAGGGAGGACCTCCTGAGAATTGACAACAAGACATGTACCCTGTTCGCAAACAAG
GCCGTCGCCCTGGAAGTGGCCAGGTATGTCCACGCCTATATCAACGACATTGCCGAGGTCAATTCCTACT
TCCAACTGTACCATTACATCATGCAGAGAATTATCATGAATGAGAGGTACGAGAAAAGCAGCGGAAAGGT
GTCCGAGTACTTCGACGCTGTGAATGACGAGAAGAAGTACAACGATAGGCTCCTGAAACTGCTGTGTGTG
CCTTTCGGCTACTGTATCCCCAGGTTTAAGAACCTGAGCATCGAGGCCCTGTTCGATAGGAACGAGGCCG
CCAAGTTCGACAAGGAGAAAAAGAAGGTGTCCGGCAATTCCGGATCCGGACCTAAGAAAAAGAGGAAGGT
GGCGGCCGCTTACCCATACGATGTTCCAGATTACGCTGGCGGCCGCGGGGGAGGCGGTTCCGGTGGCGGC
GGAAGCGGAGGTGGAGGATCAGGGCCGGCCATGCTTCTGCAACCGGCGCCATGTGCACCTTCAGCAGGTT
TTCCAAGACCGCTTGCTGCGCCAGGCGCTATGCACGGCAGCCAAAAAGACACCACGTTTACAAAGATATT
CGTCGGTGGACTCCCTTATCATACTACTGACGCGTCCCTTAGAAAGTACTTCGAGGGTTTCGGGGATATT
GAAGAAGCCGTCGTCATAACGGATCGGCAAACTGGAAAGAGCCGGGGCTACGGTTTTGTCACGATGGCTG
ATAGGGCAGCGGCAGAGAGGGCTTGTAAAGACCCAAACCCTATTATCGATGGGCGCAAGGCAAACGTAAA
CCTGGCATACCTTGGGGCAAAGCCGCGCTCATTGCAGACTGGCTTCGCTATCGGCGTACAACAACTCCAC
CCAACATTGATTCAAAGAACTTATGGACTCACACCACATTACATTTATCCCCCAGCAATAGTACAACCAT
CAGTCGTCATTCCTGCAGCTCCCGTTCCATCACTCTCCAGTCCTTATATAGAGTATACACCAGCCTCTCC
AGCTTATGCCCAATACCCCCCTGCCACCTATGACCAATACCCATACGCCGCGAGCCCGGCCACCGCAGCC
AGCTTTGTAGGTTATAGTTACCCGGCTGCCGTTCCCCAAGCTCTCAGCGCTGCCGCTCCTGCTGGTACTA
CCTTCGTACAATACCAGGCTCCTCAGTTGCAGCCCGACAGAATGCAATGATTAATTAAGAATTCGACCCA
GCTTTCTTGTACAAAGTTGGCATTATAAAAAATAATTGCTCATCAATTTGTTGCAACGAACAGGTCACTA
TCAGTCAAAATAAAATCATTATTTGCCATCCAGCTGATATCCCCTATAGTGAGTCGTATTACATGGTCAT
AGCTGTTTCCTGGCAGCTCTGGCCCGTGTCTCAAAATCTCTGATGTTACATTGCACAAGATAAAAATATA
TCATCATGCCTCCTCTAGACCAGCCAGGACAGAAATGCCTCGACTTCGCTGCTACCCAAGGTTGCCGGGT
GACGCACACCGTGGAAACGGATGAAGGCACGAACCCAGTGGACATAAGCCTGTTCGGTTCGTAAGCTGTA
ATGCAAGTAGCGTATGCGCTCACGCAACTGGTCCAGAACCTTGACCGAACGCAGCGGTGGTAACGGCGCA
GTGGCGGTTTTCATGGCTTGTTATGACTGTTTTTTTGGGGTACAGTCTATGCCTCGGGCATCCAAGCAGC
AAGCGCGTTACGCCGTGGGTCGATGTTTGATGTTATGGAGCAGCAACGATGTTACGCAGCAGGGCAGTCG
CCCTAAAACAAAGTTAAACATTATGAGGGAAGCGGTGATCGCCGAAGTATCGACTCAACTATCAGAGGTA
GTTGGCGTCATCGAGCGCCATCTCGAACCGACGTTGCTGGCCGTACATTTGTACGGCTCCGCAGTGGATG
GCGGCCTGAAGCCACACAGTGATATTGATTTGCTGGTTACGGTGACCGTAAGGCTTGATGAAACAACGCG
GCGAGCTTTGATCAACGACCTTTTGGAAACTTCGGCTTCCCCTGGAGAGAGCGAGATTCTCCGCGCTGTA
GAAGTCACCATTGTTGTGCACGACGACATCATTCCGTGGCGTTATCCAGCTAAGCGCGAACTGCAATTTG
GAGAATGGCAGCGCAATGACATTCTTGCAGGTATCTTCGAGCCAGCCACGATCGACATTGATCTGGCTAT
CTTGCTGACAAAAGCAAGAGAACATAGCGTTGCCTTGGTAGGTCCAGCGGCGGAGGAACTCTTTGATCCG
GTTCCTGAACAGGATCTATTTGAGGCGCTAAATGAAACCTTAACGCTATGGAACTCGCCGCCCGACTGGG
CTGGCGATGAGCGAAATGTAGTGCTTACGTTGTCCCGCATTTGGTACAGCGCAGTAACCGGCAAAATCGC
GCCGAAGGATGTCGCTGCCGACTGGGCAATGGAGCGCCTGCCGGCCCAGTATCAGCCCGTCATACTTGAA
GCTAGACAGGCTTATCTTGGACAAGAAGAAGATCGCTTGGCCTCGCGCGCAGATCAGTTGGAAGAATTTG
TCCACTACGTGAAAGGCGAGATCACCAAGGTAGTCGGCAAATAACCCTCGAGCCACCCATGACCAAAATC
CCTTAACGTGAGTTACGCGTCGTTCCACTGAGCGTCAGACCCCGTAGAAAAGATCAAAGGATCTTCTTGA
GATCCTTTTTTTCTGCGCGTAATCTGCTGCTTGCAAACAAAAAAACCACCGCTACCAGCGGTGGTTTGTT
TGCCGGATCAAGAGCTACCAACTCTTTTTCCGAAGGTAACTGGCTTCAGCAGAGCGCAGATACCAAATAC
TGTTCTTCTAGTGTAGCCGTAGTTAGGCCACCACTTCAAGAACTCTGTAGCACCGCCTACATACCTCGCT
CTGCTAATCCTGTTACCAGTGGCTGCTGCCAGTGGCGATAAGTCGTGTCTTACCGGGTTGGACTCAAGAC
GATAGTTACCGGATAAGGCGCAGCGGTCGGGCTGAACGGGGGGTTCGTGCACACAGCCCAGCTTGGAGCG
AACGACCTACACCGAACTGAGATACCTACAGCGTGAGCTATGAGAAAGCGCCACGCTTCCCGAAGGGAGA
AAGGCGGACAGGTATCCGGTAAGCGGCAGGGTCGGAACAGGAGAGCGCACGAGGGAGCTTCCAGGGGGAA
ACGCCTGGTATCTTTATAGTCCTGTCGGGTTTCGCCACCTCTGACTTGAGCGTCGATTTTTGTGATGCTC
GTCAGGGGGGCGGAGCCTATGGAAAAACGCCAGCAACGCGGCCTTTTTACGGTTCCTGGCCTTTTGCTGG
CCTTTTGCTCACATGTTCTTTCCTGCGTTATCCCCTGATTCTGTGGATAACCGTATTACCGCCTTTGAGT
GAGCTGATACCGCTCGCCGCAGCCGAACGACCGAGCGCAGCGAGTCAGTGAGCGAGGA
Features (pLannotate 1.2.2; 18 found; start..end, strand, type, name):
     10..102     +  CDS            lacI (fragment): lac repressor; lacI; The lac repressor binds to the lac operator to inhibit transcription in E. coli. This inhibition can be relieved by adding lactose or isopropyl-β-D-thiogalactopyranoside (IPTG).
    157..184     -  terminator     rrnB T2 terminator: transcription terminator T2 from the E. coli rrnB gene
    316..359     +  terminator     rrnB T1 terminator: Escherichia coli rrnB; transcription terminator T1 from the E. coli rrnB gene
    406..442     -  CDS            lacZα (fragment): LacZα fragment of β-galactosidase; lacZ fragment
    458..557     +  protein_bind   attL1: mutant version of attL; recombination site for the Gateway® LR reaction LR Clonase™
    626..642     +  CDS            3xFLAG (fragment): three tandem FLAG® epitope tags
    674..694     +  CDS            SV40 NLS: nuclear localization signal of SV40 (simian virus 40) large T antigen
    698..718     +  CDS            SV40 NLS: nuclear localization signal of SV40 (simian virus 40) large T antigen
    722..742     +  CDS            SV40 NLS: nuclear localization signal of SV40 (simian virus 40) large T antigen
    854..3751    +  CDS            RfxCas13d: RNA-targeting Type VI CRISPR protein from Ruminococcus flavefaciens strain XPD3002 (Konermann et al., 2018)
   3791..3817    +  CDS            3xHA (fragment): three tandem HA epitope tags
   3881..4597    +  CDS            RBM38: RBM38_HUMAN - Also known as RNPC1, SEB4. Experimental evidence at protein level: Swiss-Prot protein existence level 1. (Microbial infection) Essential factor for the splicing of the pre-mRNAs of human parvovirus B19 (B19V) and for the expression of B19V 11-kDa protein, which enhances viral replication. From Homo sapiens (Human).
   4616..4715    -  protein_bind   attL2: mutant version of attL; recombination site for the Gateway® LR reaction LR Clonase™
   4733..4751    -  promoter       T7 promoter: promoter for bacteriophage T7 RNA polymerase
   4941..4964    +  promoter       Pc promoter (fragment): intI1 (promoter lies within the coding sequence); class 1 integron promoter
   5140..5196    +  CDS            GmR (fragment): gentamycin acetyltransferase; aacC1; confers resistance to gentamycin
   5203..5994    +  CDS            SmR: aminoglycoside adenylyltransferase (Murphy, 1985); aadA; confers resistance to spectinomycin and streptomycin
   6087..6675    +  rep_origin     ori: high-copy-number ColE1/pMB1/pBR322/pUC origin of replication
