[The description below was written by a language model from this plasmid's Addgene catalogue record and pLannotate feature annotations shown in this document.]
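Description:
pAC1825_pCR8-dCasRx-RBM38 is a Gateway entry (donor) clone built on the Invitrogen pCR8/GW/TOPO backbone, about 6.8 kb in the sequenced record. It is propagated in E. coli through a high-copy ColE1/pUC-type origin and selected with spectinomycin via the aadA (SmR) aminoglycoside adenylyltransferase gene. Upstream rrnB T1 and T2 terminators insulate the cloning region from read-through transcription. The short lacI, lacZα and GmR matches in the annotation are backbone remnants rather than functional genes. Although catalogued under mammalian expression and CRISPR, the plasmid carries no promoter for the insert. The only nearby promoter is a T7 promoter lying outside attL2 in the reverse orientation, typical of this backbone.

The payload, flanked by attL1 and attL2, is a synthetic open reading frame fusing catalytically inactive RfxCas13d (dCasRx, an RNA-targeting type VI CRISPR protein from Ruminococcus flavefaciens) to human RBM38, an RNA-binding protein involved in splicing regulation. The annotation shows a partial FLAG-tag match and three tandem SV40 nuclear localization signals ahead of the Cas13d coding sequence. A partial HA-epitope match sits between Cas13d and the C-terminal RBM38 domain. According to the record, the dCasRx sequence was derived from an earlier EF1a-dCasRx-2A-EGFP plasmid and the effector was cloned from a synthesized gene fragment.

The attL sites allow LR Clonase recombination to move the ORF into any attR-containing destination vector that supplies a promoter and the elements needed for expression. The construct belongs to a set of CRISPR artificial splicing factors, in which a guide RNA directs the nuclear dCasRx-effector fusion to a chosen pre-mRNA to modulate its splicing.
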