Addgene plasmid #118662: pAC1825_pCR8-dCasRx-RBM38
Purpose: Gateway Donor; dCasRx-RBM38 ORF; No promoter
Depositing lab: Albert Cheng. Depositing organization: Jackson Laboratory. Publication: CRISPR artificial splicing factors. Du M, Jillette N, Zhu JJ, Li S, Cheng AW. Nat Commun. 2020 Jun 12;11(1):2973. doi: 10.1038/s41467-020-16806-4. PubMed 32532987.
Backbone
  Vector backbone: pCR8/GW/TOPO
  Backbone manufacturer: Invitrogen
  Vector type: Mammalian Expression, CRISPR
Growth in bacteria
  Bacterial resistance: Spectinomycin, 50 μg/mL
  Growth temperature: 37°C
  Growth strain: NEB Stable
  Copy number: Unknown
Gene/Insert
  Gene/Insert name: dCasRx-RBM38
  Species: Synthetic
  Promoter: No promoter
  Cloning method: Ligation Independent Cloning
  Sequencing primers: 5′ M13F; 3′ M13R
Resource information
  A portion of this plasmid was derived from a plasmid made by: dCasRx coding sequence from Konermann et al (doi:10.1016/j.cell.2018.02.033) XR002: EF1a-dCasRx-2A-EGFP (Plasmid #109050); Effector sequence cloned using IDT gBlock as template
Terms and licenses: Academic/Nonprofit Terms; Industry Terms: Not Available to Industry
Depositor comments: More info at http://CasFx.org . Please visit https://www.biorxiv.org/content/early/2018/09/30/431064 for bioRxiv preprint.
How to cite: pAC1825_pCR8-dCasRx-RBM38 was a gift from Albert Cheng (Addgene plasmid # 118662 ; http://n2t.net/addgene:118662 ; RRID:Addgene_118662)
